>Addgene plasmid #72861 | pRB36 | depositor full sequence | sequence record 136542 | pRB36 sequence 4222 bps
GCCCCTGCAGCCGAATTATATTATTTTTGCCAAATAATTTTTAACAAAAGCTCTGAAGTCTTCTTCATTT
AAATTCTTAGATGATACTTCATCTGGAAAATTGTCCCAATTAGTAGCATCACGCTGTGAGTAAGTTCTAA
ACCATTTTTTTATTGTTGTATTATCTCTAATCTTACTACTCGATGAGTTTTCGGTATTATCTCTATTTTT
AACTTGGAGCAGGTTCCATTCATTGTTTTTTTCATCATAGTGAATAAAATCAACTGCTTTAACACTTGTG
CCTGAACACCATATCCATCCGGCGTAATACGACTCACTATAGGGAGAGCGGCCGCCAGATCTTCCGGATG
GCTCGAGTTTTTCAGCAAGATAAGTTCCTATACTTTCTAGAGAATAGGAACTTCCATATGCTGTTGGAAT
ATACTATTCAACCTACAAAAATAACGTTAAACAACACTACTTTATATTTGATATGAATGGCCACACCTTT
TATGCCATAAAACATATTGTAAGAGAATACCACTCTTTTTATTCCTTCTTTCCTTCTTGTACGTTTTTTG
CTGTGAGTAGGTCGTGGTGCTGGTGTTGCAGTTGAAATAACTTAAAATATAAATCATAAAACTCAAACAT
AAACTTGACTATTTATTTATTTATTAAGAAAGGAGGTACCGGTATGGCCAAGCCTTTGTCTCAAGAAGAA
TCCACCCTCATTGAAAGAGCAACGGCTACAATCAACAGCATCCCCATCTCTGAAGACTACAGCGTCGCCA
GCGCAGCTCTCTCTAGCGACGGCCGCATCTTCACTGGTGTCAATGTATATCATTTTACTGGGGGACCTTG
CGCAGAACTCGTGGTGCTGGGCACTGCTGCTGCTGCGGCAGCTGGCAACCTGACTTGTATCGTCGCGATC
GGAAATGAGAACAGGGGCATCTTGAGCCCCTGCGGACGGTGCCGACAGGTTCTTCTCGATCTGCATCCTG
GGATCAAAGCCATAGTGAAGGACAGTGATGGACAGCCGACGGCAGTTGGGATTCGTGAATTGCTGCCCTC
TGGTTATGTGTGGGAGGGCTAGAAATTATTAAAAATAAAACTTTAAAAATAAATTTGTTTCTAACATATG
CCTAGGCTTGTTGATTTGTTTTTTGTTTATTTACTGCGGTAATTCCTAGTCTTAGAAGCTTATTGAACTT
GTTGATGCCTTCTGGTTGGGAAATCCTCCTCTTTATACCCGATCCAGTCCAATCGAAACTGTGGGCCGTG
GTGCCCGATAAGATAAGAAAGCCGTGTGCAAGTCGATCGGCGTGCGCAAAAGCATAATGCTTTTTCTGCC
CGGCGATGATAAGCGATTTGCACACGCCCTGATAACAGGAATTGATTTTTTTGGTGCGCAAAGCAGTGAA
AGCTCTATAAGAATGCTGGACCGCCAGTCGACAATCATCAAACAGTGCTAGCTAACGGCTAAGTGAATCA
AGTTTATTTTAATATAATCAACAACAAAATATTTTAACACAAACCTAGGGAAGTTCCTATACTTTCTAGA
GAATAGGAACTTCTAATCCAAAATGGGATCCACCGGTGAATTCGGTACCTCTCCAGCTGCTCCAAGCGGC
GGTACTAGTATCTTTCTAGAAGATCTCCTACAATATTCTCAGCTGCCATGGAAAATCGATGTTCTTCTTT
TATTCTCTCAAGATTTTCAGGCTGTATATTAAAACTTATATTAAGAACTATGCTAACCACCTCATCAGGA
ACCGTTGTAGGTGGCGTGGGTTTTCTTGGCAATCGACTCTCATGAAAACTACGAGCTAAATATTCAATAT
GTTCCTCTTGACCAACTTTATTCTGCATTTTTTTTGAACGAGGTTTAGAGCAAGCTTCAGGAAACTGAGA
CAGGAATTTTATTAAAAATTTAAATTTTGAAGAAAGTTCAGGGTTAATAGCATCCATTTTTTGCTTTGCA
AGTTCCTCAGCATTCTTAACAAAAGACGTCTCTTTTGACATGTTTAAAGTTTAAACCTCCTGTGTGAAAT
TATTATCCGCTCATAATTCCACACATTATACGAGCCGGAAGCATAAAGTGTAAAGCCTGGGGTGCCTAAT
GAGTGAGCTAACTCACATTAATTGCGTTGCGCTCACTGCCAATTGCTTTCCAGTCGGGAAACCTGTCGTG
CCAGCTGCATTAATGAATCGGCCAACGCGCGGGGAGAGGCGGTTTGCGTATTGGGCGCTCTTCCGCTTCC
TCGCTCACTGACTCGCTGCGCTCGGTCGTTCGGCTGCGGCGAGCGGTATCAGCTCACTCAAAGGCGGTAA
TACGGTTATCCACAGAATCAGGGGATAACGCAGGAAAGAACATGTGAGCAAAAGGCCAGCAAAAGGCCAG
GAACCGTAAAAAGGCCGCGTTGCTGGCGTTTTTCCATAGGCTCCGCCCCCCTGACGAGCATCACAAAAAT
CGACGCTCAAGTCAGAGGTGGCGAAACCCGACAGGACTATAAAGATACCAGGCGTTTCCCCCTGGAAGCT
CCCTCGTGCGCTCTCCTGTTCCGACCCTGCCGCTTACCGGATACCTGTCCGCCTTTCTCCCTTCGGGAAG
CGTGGCGCTTTCTCATAGCTCACGCTGTAGGTATCTCAGTTCGGTGTAGGTCGTTCGCTCCAAGCTGGGC
TGTGTGCACGAACCCCCCGTTCAGCCCGACCGCTGCGCCTTATCCGGTAACTATCGTCTTGAGTCCAACC
CGGTAAGACACGACTTATCGCCACTGGCAGCAGCCACTGGTAACAGGATTAGCAGAGCGAGGTATGTAGG
CGGTGCTACAGAGTTCTTGAAGTGGTGGCCTAACTACGGCTACACTAGAAGGACAGTATTTGGTATCTGC
GCTCTGCTGAAGCCAGTTACCTTCGGAAAAAGAGTTGGTAGCTCTTGATCCGGCAAACAAACCACCGCTG
GTAGCGGTGGTTTTTTTGTTTGCAAGCAGCAGATTACGCGCAGAAAAAAAGGATCTCAAGAAGATCCTTT
GATCTTTTCTACGGGGTCTGACGCTCAGTGGAACGAAAACTCACGTTAAGGGATTTTGGTCATGAGATTA
TCAAAAAGGATCTTCACCTAGATCCTTTTAAATTAAAAATGAAGTTTTAAATCAATCTAAAGTATATATG
AGTAAACTTGGTCTGACAGTTACCAATGCTTAATCAGTGAGGCACCTATCTCAGCGATCTGTCTATTTCG
TTCATCCATAGTTGCCTGACTCCCCGTCGTGTAGATAACTACGATACGGGAGGGCTTACCATCTGGCCCC
AGTGCTGCAATGATACCGCGAGACCCACGCTCACCGGCTCCAGATTTATCAGCAATAAACCAGCCAGCCG
GAAGGGCCGAGCGCAGAAGTGGTCCTGCAACTTTATCCGCCTCCATCCAGTCTATTAATTGTTGCCGGGA
AGCTAGAGTAAGTAGTTCGCCAGTTAATAGTTTGCGCAACGTTGTTGCCATTGCTACAGGCATCGTGGTG
TCACGCTCGTCGTTTGGTATGGCTTCATTCAGCTCCGGTTCCCAACGATCAAGGCGAGTTACATGATCCC
CCATGTTGTGCAAAAAAGCGGTTAGCTCCTTCGGTCCTCCGATCGTTGTCAGAAGTAAGTTGGCCGCAGT
GTTATCACTCATGGTTATGGCAGCACTGCATAATTCTCTTACTGTCATGCCATCCGTAAGATGCTTTTCT
GTGACTGGTGAGTACTCAACCAAGTCATTCTGAGAATAGTGTATGCGGCGACCGAGTTGCTCTTGCCCGG
CGTCAATACGGGATAATACCGCGCCACATAGCAGAACTTTAAAAGTGCTCATCATTGGAAAACGTTCTTC
GGGGCGAAAACTCTCAAGGATCTTACCGCTGTTGAGATCCAGTTCGATGTAACCCACTCGTGCACCCAAC
TGATCTTCAGCATCTTTTACTTTCACCAGCGTTTCTGGGTGAGCAAAAACAGGAAGGCAAAATGCCGCAA
AAAAGGGAATAAGGGCGACACGGAAATGTTGAATACTCATACTCTTCCTTTTTCAATATTATTGAAGCAT
TTATCAGGGTTATTGTCTCATGAGCGGATACATATTTGAATGTATTTAGAAAAATAAACAAATAGGGGTT
CCGCGCACATTTCCCCGAAAAGTGCCACCTGACGTCTAAGAAACCATTATTATCATGACATTAACCTATA
AAAATAGGCGTATCACGAGGCC
Features (pLannotate 1.2.2; 12 found; start..end, strand, type, name):
    305..323     +  promoter       T7 promoter: promoter for bacteriophage T7 RNA polymerase
    372..404     -  protein_bind   FRT (minimal): supports FLP-mediated excision but not integration (Turan and Bode, 2011) FLP recombinase from the Saccharomyces cerevisiae 2μ plasmid
    412..664     +  promoter       copia promoter (fragment): strong promoter from the Drosophila transposable element copia (Sinclair et al., 1986)
    674..1071    +  CDS            BSD (fragment): blasticidin S deaminase; Aspergillus terreus BSD; confers resistance to blasticidin
   1073..1102    +  misc_feature   P element 3' end (fragment): P element 3' end
   1520..1553    -  protein_bind   FRT (minimal): supports FLP-mediated excision but not integration (Turan and Bode, 2011) FLP recombinase from the Saccharomyces cerevisiae 2μ plasmid
   2054..2084    -  promoter       lac UV5 promoter: E. coli lac promoter with an "up" mutation
   2099..2120    -  protein_bind   CAP binding site: CAP binding activates transcription in the presence of cAMP. E. coli catabolite activator protein
   2145..2228    -  CDS            lacI (fragment): lac repressor; lacI; The lac repressor binds to the lac operator to inhibit transcription in E. coli. This inhibition can be relieved by adding lactose or isopropyl-β-D-thiogalactopyranoside (IPTG).
   2411..2999    -  rep_origin     ori: high-copy-number ColE1/pMB1/pBR322/pUC origin of replication
   3170..4030    -  CDS            AmpR: β-lactamase; bla; confers resistance to ampicillin, carbenicillin, and related antibiotics
   4031..4135    -  promoter       AmpR promoter: bla
