[The description below was written by a language model from this plasmid's Addgene catalogue record and pLannotate feature annotations shown in this document.]
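Description:
pRB36 is a 4.2 kb template plasmid built on the pJet1.2 cloning backbone and intended as the base vector for generating N-terminal tagging cassettes for genome editing in cultured Drosophila melanogaster cells. In bacteria it replicates from a high-copy ColE1/pUC-type origin and is selected with ampicillin through the bla gene and its native promoter. The depositor notes that bacteria carrying this backbone tend to grow poorly, so plasmid yields are low despite the high-copy designation. Residual backbone elements picked up in the annotation include a T7 promoter, a lac UV5 promoter, a CAP binding site and a small lacI fragment.

The roughly 1.2 kb synthetic insert, placed between XhoI and SpeI sites, contains a selection cassette in which the constitutive copia promoter from the Drosophila transposable element drives blasticidin S deaminase, giving blasticidin resistance in insect cells. According to the catalogue entry this is followed by the Drosophila mtnDE promoter. That promoter is not called by the automated annotation, but it would correspond to the unannotated stretch between the end of the marker region and the second FRT site. Two minimal FRT sites flank the whole unit, so the marker and promoter can be excised by FLP recombinase after selection; minimal FRT sites support excision but not integration.

No tag is present in this plasmid: it is the empty base into which tag sequences are introduced to make derivative templates. The design suggests that, once inserted upstream of a target gene, the mtnDE promoter can drive the tagged gene until FLP-mediated removal, although the record does not state this explicitly.
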