Addgene plasmid #72861: pRB36
Purpose: template base vector for N-terminal tagging, constitutive Blasticidin resistance
Depositing lab: Klaus Foerstemann. Depositing organization: Ludwig-Maximilians-Universitaet Muenchen (LMU). Publication: A Comprehensive Toolbox for Genome Editing in Cultured Drosophila melanogaster Cells. Kunzelmann S, Bottcher R, Schmidts I, Forstemann K. G3 (Bethesda). 2016 Jun 1;6(6):1777-85. doi: 10.1534/g3.116.028241. PubMed 27172193.
Backbone
  Vector backbone: pJet1.2
  Backbone size w/o insert (bp): 2974
  Total vector size (bp): 4222
  Modifications to backbone: contains a copia-Blasticidin cassette, followed by the Drosophila mtnDE promoter, flanked by FRT-sites
  Vector type: Insect Expression
  Selectable markers: Blasticidin
Growth in bacteria
  Bacterial resistance: Ampicillin, 100 μg/mL
  Growth temperature: 37°C
  Growth strain: DH5alpha
  Copy number: High Copy
Gene/Insert
  Gene/Insert name: base vector for introduction of tags
  Species: synthetic
  Insert size (bp): 1242
  Cloning method: Restriction Enzyme; 5′ cloning site XhoI (not destroyed); 3′ cloning site SpeI (not destroyed)
  Sequencing primers: 5′ pJet fwd; 3′ pJet rev
Terms and licenses: Academic/Nonprofit Terms; Industry Terms: Not Available to Industry
Depositor comments: We observe rather poor growth of bacteria with the pJet1.2 backbone, resulting in low yields of the plasmid preps.
How to cite: pRB36 was a gift from Klaus Foerstemann (Addgene plasmid # 72861 ; http://n2t.net/addgene:72861 ; RRID:Addgene_72861)
