>Addgene plasmid #72861 | pRB36 | addgene partial sequence | sequence record 139685 | T7 5'-TAATACGACTCACTATAGGG-3'
GCTCGAGTTTTTCAGCAAGATAAGTTCCTATACTTTCTAGAGAATAGGAACTTCCATATGCTGTTGGAAT
ATACTATTCAACCTACAAAAATAACGTTAAACAACACTACTTTATATTTGATATGAATGGCCACACCTTT
TATGCCATAAAACATATTGTAAGAGAATACCACTCTTTTTATTCCTTCTTTCCTTCTTGTACGTTTTTTG
CTGTGAGTAGGTCGTGGTGCTGGTGTTGCAGTTGAAATAACTTAAAATATAAATCATAAAACTCAAACAT
AAACTTGACTATTTATTTATTTATTAAGAAAGGAGGTACCGGTATGGCCAAGCCTTTGTCTCAAGAAGAA
TCCACCCTCATTGAAAGAGCAACGGCTACAATCAACAGCATCCCCATCTCTGAAGACTACAGCGTCGCCA
GCGCAGCTCTCTCTAGCGACGGCCGCATCTTCACTGGTGTCAATGTATATCATTTTACTGGGGGACCTTG
CGCAGAACTCGTGGTGCTGGGCACTGCTGCTGCTGCGGCAGCTGGCAACCTGACTTGTATCGTCGCGATC
GGAAATGAGAACAGGGGCATCTTGAGCCCCTGCGGACGGTGCCGACAGGTTCTTCTCGATCTGCATCCTG
GGATCAAAGCCATAGTGAAGGACAGTGATGGACAGCCGACGGCAGTTGGGATTCGTGAATTGCTGCCCTC
TGGTTATGTGTGGGAGGGCTAGAAATTATTAAAAATAAAACTTTAAAAATAAATTTGTTTCTAACATATG
CCTAGGCTTGTTGATTTGTTTTTTGTTTATTTACTGCGGTAATTCCTAGTCTTAGAAG
