>Addgene plasmid #72861 | pRB36 | addgene partial sequence | sequence record 139687 | pTac-F 5'-cggctcgtataatgtgtgga-3'
TGTCAAAAGAGACGTCTTTTGTTAAGAATGCTGAGGAACTTGCAAAGCAAAAAATGGATGCTATTAACCC
TGAACTTTCTTCAAAATTTAAATTTTTAATAAAATTCCTGTCTCAGTTTCCTGAAGCTTGCTCTAAACCT
CGTTCAAAAAAAATGCAGAATAAAGTTGGTCAAGAGGAACATATTGAATATTTAGCTCGTAGTTTTCATG
AGAGTCGATTGCCAAGAAAACCCACGCCACCTACAACGGTTCCTGATGAGGTGGTTAGCATAGTTCTTAA
TATAAGTTTTAATATACAGCCTGAAAATCTTGAGAGAATAAAAGAAGAACATCGATTTTCCATGGCAGCT
GAGAATATTGTAGGAGATCTTCTAGAAAGATACTAGTACCGCCGCTTGGAGCAGCTGGAGAGGTACCGAA
TTCACCGGTGGATCCCATTTTGGATTAGAAGTTCCTATTCTCTAGAAAGTATAGGAACTTCCCTAGGTTT
GTGTTAAAATATTTTGTTGTTGATTATATTAAAATAAACTTGATTCACTTAGCCGTTAGCTAGCACTGTT
TGATGATTGTCGACTGGCGGTCCAGCATTCTTATAGAGCTTTCACTGCTTTGCGCACCAAAAAAATCAAT
TCCTGTTATCAGGGCGTGTGCAAATCGCTTATCATCGCCGGGCAGAAAAAGCATTATGCTTTTGCGCACG
CCGATCGACTTGCACACGGCTTTCTTATCTTATCGGGCACCACGGCCCACAGTTTCGATTGGACTGGATC
GGGTATAAAGAGGAGGATTTCCCAACCAGAAGGCATCAACAAGTTCAATAAGCTT
